>Addgene plasmid #191588 | E3_pENTR_L3-L2_NI_G1333-DddtoxA-C | addgene full sequence | sequence record 379070 | Addgene NGS Result
CTCTTCCGCTTCCTCGCTCACTGACTCGCTGCGCTCGGTCGTTCGGCTGCGGCGAGCGGTATCAGCTCAC
TCAAAGGCGGTAATACGGTTATCCACAGAATCAGGGGATAACGCAGGAAAGAACATGTGAGCAAAAGGCC
AGCAAAAGGCCAGGAACCGTAAAAAGGCCGCGTTGCTGGCGTTTTTCCATAGGCTCCGCCCCCCTGACGA
GCATCACAAAAATCGACGCTCAAGTCAGAGGTGGCGAAACCCGACAGGACTATAAAGATACCAGGCGTTT
CCCCCTGGAAGCTCCCTCGTGCGCTCTCCTGTTCCGACCCTGCCGCTTACCGGATACCTGTCCGCCTTTC
TCCCTTCGGGAAGCGTGGCGCTTTCTCATAGCTCACGCTGTAGGTATCTCAGTTCGGTGTAGGTCGTTCG
CTCCAAGCTGGGCTGTGTGCACGAACCCCCCGTTCAGCCCGACCGCTGCGCCTTATCCGGTAACTATCGT
CTTGAGTCCAACCCGGTAAGACACGACTTATCGCCACTGGCAGCAGCCACTGGTAACAGGATTAGCAGAG
CGAGGTATGTAGGCGGTGCTACAGAGTTCTTGAAGTGGTGGCCTAACTACGGCTACACTAGAAGAACAGT
ATTTGGTATCTGCGCTCTGCTGAAGCCAGTTACCTTCGGAAAAAGAGTTGGTAGCTCTTGATCCGGCAAA
CAAACCACCGCTGGTAGCGGTGGTTTTTTTGTTTGCAAGCAGCAGATTACGCGCAGAAAAAAAGGATCTC
AAGAAGATCCTTTGATCTTTTCTACGGGGTCTGACGCTCAGTGGAACGACGCGTAACTCACGTTAAGGGA
TTTTGGTCATGAGCTTGCGCCGTCCCGTCAAGTCAGCGTAATGCTCTGCCAGTGTTACAACCAATTAACC
AATTCTGATTAGAAAAACTCATCGAGCATCAAATGAAACTGCAATTTATTCATATCAGGATTATCAATAC
CATATTTTTGAAAAAGCCGTTTCTGTAATGAAGGAGAAAACTCACCGAGGCAGTTCCATAGGATGGCAAG
ATCCTGGTATCGGTCTGCGATTCCGACTCGTCCAACATCAATACAACCTATTAATTTCCCCTCGTCAAAA
ATAAGGTTATCAAGTGAGAAATCACCATGAGTGACGACTGAATCCGGTGAGAATGGCAAAAGTTTATGCA
TTTCTTTCCAGACTTGTTCAACAGGCCAGCCATTACGCTCGTCATCAAAATCACTCGCATCAACCAAACC
GTTATTCATTCGTGATTGCGCCTGAGCAAGGCGAAATACGCGATCGCTGTTAAAAGGACAATTACAAACA
GGAATCGAATGCAACCGGCGCAGGAACACTGCCAGCGCATCAACAATATTTTCACCTGAATCAGGATATT
CTTCTAATACCTGGAATGCTGTTTTTCCGGGGATCGCAGTGGTGAGTAACCATGCATCATCAGGAGTACG
GATAAAATGCTTGATGGTCGGAAGAGGCATAAATTCCGTCAGCCAGTTTAGTCTGACCATCTCATCTGTA
ACATCATTGGCAACGCTACCTTTGCCATGTTTCAGAAACAACTCTGGCGCATCGGGCTTCCCATACAAGC
GATAGATTGTCGCACCTGATTGCCCGACATTATCGCGAGCCCATTTATACCCATATAAATCAGCATCCAT
GTTGGAATTTAATCGCGGCCTCGACGTTTCCCGTTGAATATGGCTCATAACACCCCTTGTATTACTGTTT
ATGTAAGCAGACAGTTTTATTGTTCATGATGATATATTTTTATCTTGTGCAATGTAACATCAGAGATTTT
GAGACACGGGCCAGAGCTGCCAGGAAACAGCTATGACCATGTAATACGACTCACTATAGGGGATATCGCG
GCCGCCCTGCAGCTGGATGGCAAATAATGATTTTATTTTGACTGATAGTGACCTGTTCGTTGCAACAAAT
TGATAAGCAATGCTTTCTTATAATGCCAACTTTGTACAAGAAAGCTGGGTTCTAGAGGATCGCTCGAGTT
ATCACAACATCTTGATCTTGTTCTCTCCATTGGAATCCTGGATAACTAACGCCCAAGGTTTGTACTCAGG
AGCATCTGAGGTTAGAAGCATTACGTTCTCATCCGTCGATTCGTCATAGGCAGTATGAACAAGTATATCG
CTTTCGGGCTTATTGCCTATCACTTCCTCAACCTCCTCTGGTAACATCAGGATTGACTCCTGAATGACTA
GTTGCTTTCCAGTCTCTTTCTCAATGATGTCAGAGAGATTTGTAGATCCTCCACTACACCCACCTTTCGT
TGGGCTTTTGGGTGAATTGGAATTCCCAGTAAACACCTTGGTTTCACCAGTAGCACCTCTTTTGACAGGA
ATAGCACCTTCAGGTGGAACTACTGTCATCTTAGCGTTTTCTGGGAGAAGGGTTTCTGTCATGTTGACGC
AAAATCCACATGTTCCTTCAGGGTTGTTGTGGAACACCAACCCTTCAGAAATGCCGTTATCCCTCATGAA
CAATGCAGATTGACCTTCAACATGTCCTGCATTGGCGTAATTCGGATACGGAGTTGGACTACCCCCCAAT
CCCTTTTTCACTGCATCCAGCGCAGGACGCCCGCCGAGGCAGGCCAAGGCGACGAGGTGGTCGTTGGTCA
ACGCGGCCAACGCCGGATCAGGGCGAGATAACTGGGCAACAATTGACTCCAGTGCGGGTCTGCCCCCTAT
GTTGGATGCAATAGCCACTACCTGCTCAGGGGTGGAGACGACCGGTGGAAAGCGGGCAGTGAGCGCAACG
CAATTAATGTGAGTTAGCTCACTCATTAGGCACCCCAGGCTTTACACTTTATGCTTCCGGCTCGTATGTT
GTGTGGAATTGTGAGCGGATAACAATTTCACACAGGAAACAGCTATGACCATGATTACGCCAAGCGCGCA
ATTAACCCTCACTAAAGGGAACAAAAGCTGGAGGACCTCGAGGGGGGGCCCGGTACCCAATTCGCCCTAT
AGTGAGTCGTATTACGCGCGCTCACTGGCCGTCGTTTTACAACGTCGTGACTGGGAAAACCCTGGCGTTA
CCCAACTTAATCGCCTTGCAGCACATCCCCCTTTCGCCAGCTGGCGTAATAGCGAAGAGGCCCGCACCGA
TCGCCCTTCCCAACAGTTGCGCAGCCTGAATGGCGAATGGGACGCGCCCTGTAGCGGCGCCCGTCTCCTT
GAGCGGGGCACCCGTCAGTGCATTGCGCCATGCATGCACTGCCTCCACTGCGGTCACGCCGCCACGTTTT
GCAATCTTGAGAAGTTGGCCTGTGTCCAACTGTAACGGTGGACCTCTCAACTCTCCCGCCACCGTGAGCA
AGGCCTCCAGAGCGCGTGCGCCGGACCACTGTTTGCCGACGCCAACGATCGCTTCGTGTGTCGCCTCTGG
CAACGCTGCGATCATGTCCTGATACTTGACAGCGACGGTCCCTAACGCTGCCGGGTGTTGGCTTAACGCA
ACGATGTGCGCGTGTGTAAACCCGTGGCCGACCAGTGCCTCGTGGTGCTGCGCCACTGTCGAACGAACCT
TCGGTTTGATCTTCTCCTGTTGCTGCTGGCTGTAGCCGAGCGTGCGTAGATCGGCGATATCGATGCTGTC
CATGTGCTGTCTCTCGAACTTGGCAGCGGCGGTCTCCTTATCAACTTTATTATACAAAGTTGGCATTATA
AAAAAGCATTGCTCATCAATTTGTTGCAACGAACAGGTCACTATCAGTCAAAATAAAATCATTATTTGGG
GCCCGAGCTTAAGACTGGCCGTCGTTTTACAACGTCGTGACTGGGAAAACATCCATGCTAGCGTTAACGC
GAGAGTAGGGAACTGCCAGGCATCAAATAAAACGAAAGGCTCAGTCGGAAGACTGGGCCTTTCGTTTTAT
CTGTTGTTTGTCGGTGAACGCTCTCCTGAGTAGGACAAATCCGCCGGGAGCGGATTTGAACGTTGTGAAG
CAACGGCCCGGAGGGTGGCGGGCAGGACGCCCGCCATAAACTGCCAGGCATCAAACTAAGCAGAAGGCCA
TCCTGACGGATGGCCTTTTTGCGTTTCTACAAACTCTTCCTGGCTAGCGGTACGCGTATTAATTGCGTTG
CGCTCACTGCCCGCTTTCCAGTCGGGAAACCTGTCGTGCCAGCTGCATTAATGAATCGGCCAACGCGCGG
GGAGAGGCGGTTTGCGTATTGGGCG
Features (pLannotate 1.2.2; 21 found; start..end, strand, type, name):
    184..772     -  rep_origin     ori: high-copy-number ColE1/pMB1/pBR322/pUC origin of replication
    919..1728    -  CDS            KanR: aminoglycoside phosphotransferase; aph(3')-Ia; confers resistance to kanamycin in bacteria or G418 (Geneticin®) in eukaryotes
   1862..1880    +  promoter       T7 promoter: promoter for bacteriophage T7 RNA polymerase
   1911..2010    +  protein_bind   attL2: mutant version of attL; recombination site for the Gateway® LR reaction LR Clonase™
   2035..2283    -  CDS            UGI: UNGI_BPPB2 - Experimental evidence at protein level: Swiss-Prot protein existence level 1. This protein binds specifically and reversibly to the host uracil-DNA glycosylase, preventing removal of uracil residues from PBS2 DNA by the host uracil-excision repair system. From Bacillus phage PBS2 (Bacteriophage PBS2).
   2296..2583    -  CDS            dddA (fragment): DDDA_BURC1 - Experimental evidence at protein level: Swiss-Prot protein existence level 1. Toxic component of a toxin-immunity protein module, which functions as a cellular contact-dependent growth inhibition (CDI) system. CDI modules allow bacteria to communicate with and inhibit the growth of closely related neighboring bacteria in a contact-dependent fashion. Bacteria that have this module inhibit or kill bacteria without it, giving them a growth advantage. Probably specifically inhibited by cognate immunity protein DddI (Probable). The C-terminal 163 residue fragment has double-stranded DN
   2575..2706    -  CDS            avrBs3 (fragment): AVRB3_XANEU - Experimental evidence at protein level: Swiss-Prot protein existence level 1. Avirulence protein. Acts as a transcription factor in C.annuum plants. In susceptible plants lacking the Bs3 resistance gene induces expression of a number of genes, including genes homologous to a family of auxin-induced genes, alpha-expansin genes, pectate lyase, anthocyanidin glucoside rhamnosyl transferase and at least one transcription factor, UPA20. Their expression leads to plant hypertrophy in mesophyll cells, probably mainly mediated by UPA20 (PubMed:17962565). In resistant plants induces the h
   2805..2826    +  protein_bind   CAP binding site: CAP binding activates transcription in the presence of cAMP. E. coli catabolite activator protein
   2841..2871    +  promoter       lac promoter: promoter for the E. coli lac operon
   2879..2895    +  protein_bind   lac operator: The lac repressor binds to the lac operator to inhibit transcription in E. coli. This inhibition can be relieved by adding lactose or isopropyl-β-D-thiogalactopyranoside (IPTG). lac repressor encoded by lacI
   2940..2958    +  promoter       T3 promoter: promoter for bacteriophage T3 RNA polymerase
   2974..2997    +  misc_feature   MCS (fragment): pBluescript multiple cloning site
   3006..3024    -  promoter       T7 promoter: promoter for bacteriophage T7 RNA polymerase
   3032..3187    +  CDS            lacZα (fragment): LacZα fragment of β-galactosidase; lacZ fragment
   3192..3210    +  rep_origin     f1 ori (fragment): f1 bacteriophage origin of replication; arrow indicates direction of (+) strand synthesis
   3212..3622    -  CDS            avrXa10 (fragment): AVX10_XANOO - Experimental evidence at protein level: Swiss-Prot protein existence level 1. Avirulence protein. Induces the hypersensitive response (HR)in rice plants carrying the resistance gene Xa10. Activity depends on the presence of the core repeat domains; replacement with repeat domains from other proteins (AvrBs3 of X.euvesicatoria (AC P14727) or AvrXa7 of this organism) does not elicit the HR. Probably acts as a transcription factor in its host plant (rice) to induce plant resistance or disease. From Xanthomonas oryzae pv. oryzae.
   3682..3777    -  protein_bind   attL3: mutant version of attL; recombination site for the Gateway® LR reaction LR Clonase™
   3794..3830    +  CDS            lacZα (fragment): LacZα fragment of β-galactosidase; lacZ fragment
   3877..3920    -  terminator     rrnB T1 terminator: Escherichia coli rrnB; transcription terminator T1 from the E. coli rrnB gene
   4052..4079    +  terminator     rrnB T2 terminator: transcription terminator T2 from the E. coli rrnB gene
   4134..1       -  CDS            lacI (fragment) (across the origin): lac repressor; lacI; The lac repressor binds to the lac operator to inhibit transcription in E. coli. This inhibition can be relieved by adding lactose or isopropyl-β-D-thiogalactopyranoside (IPTG).
