[The description below was written by a language model from this plasmid's Addgene catalogue record and pLannotate feature annotations shown in this document.]
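Description:
E3_pENTR_L3-L2_NI_G1333-DddtoxA-C is a 4.2 kb MultiSite Gateway entry clone (the third entry position, flanked by attL3 and attL2) used in assembling ptpTALECD vectors, which are plastid-targeted TALE-based cytidine deaminases for base editing of the Arabidopsis thaliana chloroplast genome. It is a bacterial cloning intermediate rather than an expression vector. It replicates in E. coli from a high-copy ColE1/pUC-type origin and is selected with kanamycin through the aph(3')-Ia gene, with rrnB T1 and T2 terminators lying outside the attL3 site as is typical of pENTR-type backbones. The catalogue lists the backbone as "PINII", which the feature table does not clarify.

Between the att sites, on the reverse strand, lies a synthetic open reading frame scaffold encoding one "hand" of the editor. It consists of a TALE N-terminal region (annotated by homology to AvrXa10), a TALE C-terminal region (AvrBs3-like), a fragment of the Burkholderia cenocepacia DddA double-stranded-DNA cytidine deaminase, and the phage PBS2 uracil glycosylase inhibitor (UGI). The name indicates the C-terminal half of DddA toxin split at G1333, so activity would require pairing with a partner carrying the complementary half. "NI" presumably denotes the repeat-variable diresidue of the last half-repeat, though the record does not say so.

Separating the TALE N- and C-terminal segments is a pBluescript-derived lac promoter/operator–MCS–lacZα stuffer. This presumably marks the site where the platinum TALEN DNA-binding repeat array is inserted, although the record does not state this. No plant promoter, transit peptide or terminator is annotated within the cassette. These would presumably come from the other entry clones and the destination vector after the LR reaction.
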