Addgene plasmid #191588: E3_pENTR_L3-L2_NI_G1333-DddtoxA-C
Purpose: ptpTALECD vector assembly, Entry clone 3 with attL2 and L3
Depositing lab: Shin-ichi Arimura. Depositing organization: The University of Tokyo. Publication: Targeted base editing in the plastid genome of Arabidopsis thaliana. Nakazato I, Okuno M, Yamamoto H, Tamura Y, Itoh T, Shikanai T, Takanashi H, Tsutsumi N, Arimura SI. Nat Plants. 2021 Jul;7(7):906-913. doi: 10.1038/s41477-021-00954-6. Epub 2021 Jul 1. PubMed 34211131.
Backbone
  Vector backbone: PINII
  Vector type: Other
Growth in bacteria
  Bacterial resistance: Kanamycin, 50 μg/mL
  Growth temperature: 37°C
  Growth strain: DH5alpha
  Copy number: High Copy
Gene/Insert
  Gene/Insert name: C and N termini of platinum TALEN, 1/2 a cytidine deaminase domain of DddA of B. cenocepacia, and a uracil glycosylase inhibitor
  Species: Synthetic
  Cloning method: Ligation Independent Cloning
Terms and licenses: Academic/Nonprofit Terms; Industry Terms: Not Available to Industry
Depositor comments: Multisite Gateway entry vector to express one hand of pTALECD-UGI
How to cite: E3_pENTR_L3-L2_NI_G1333-DddtoxA-C was a gift from Shin-ichi Arimura (Addgene plasmid # 191588 ; http://n2t.net/addgene:191588 ; RRID:Addgene_191588)
